>Addgene plasmid #206974 | pAAV-CASI-InteinC-NG C aa714-1368-U6-Lmna sgRNA1 | addgene full sequence | sequence record 411203 | Addgene NGS Result
CCTTAATTAGGCTGCGCGCTCGCTCGCTCACTGAGGCCGCCCGGGCAAAGCCCGGGCGTCGGGCGACCTT
TGGTCGCCCGGCCTCAGTGAGCGAGCGAGCGCGCAGAGAGGGAGTGGCCAACTCCATCACTAGGGGTTCC
TTGTAGTTAATGATTAACCCGCCATGCTACTTATCTACGTAGCCATGCTCTAGGAAGATCGGAATTCGGA
GTTCCGCGTTACATAACTTACGGTAAATGGCCCGCCTGGCTGACCGCCCAACGACCCCCGCCCATTGACG
TCAATAATGACGTATGTTCCCATAGTAACGCCAATAGGGACTTTCCATTGACGTCAATGGGTGGAGTATT
TACGGTAAACTGCCCACTTGGCAGTACATCAAGTGTATCATATGCCAAGTACGCCCCCTATTGACGTCAA
TGACGGTAAATGGCCCGCCTGGCATTATGCCCAGTACATGACCTTATGGGACTTTCCTACTTGGCAGTAC
ATCTACGTATTAGTCATCGCTATTACCATGGTCGAGGTGAGCCCCACGTTCTGCTTCACTCTCCCCATCT
CCCCCCCCTCCCCACCCCCAATTTTGTATTTATTTATTTTTTAATTATTTTGTGCAGCGATGGGGGCGGG
GGGGGGGGGGGGGSGCGCGCSAGGGGGGGGGGGGGGGGGGGAGGGGGGGGGSGGGGSGAGGCGGAGAGGT
GCGGCGGCAGCCAATCAGAGCGGCGCGCTCCGAAAGTTTCCTTTTATGGCGAGGCGGCGGCGGCGGCGGC
CCTATAAAAAGCGAAGCGCGCGGCGGGCGGGAGTCGCTGCGCGCTGCCTTCGCCCCGTGCCCCGCTCCGC
CGCCGCCTCGCGCCGCCCGCCCCGGCTCTGACTGACCGCGTTACTAAAACAGGTAAGTCCGGCCTCCGCG
CCGGGTTTTGGCGCCTCCCGCGGGCGCCCCCCTCCTCACGGCGAGCGCTGCCACGTCAGACGAAGGGCGC
AGCGAGCGTCCTGATCCTTCCGCCCGGACGCTCAGGACAGCGGCCCGCTGCTCATAAGACTCGGCCTTAG
AACCCCAGTATCAGCAGAAGGACATTTTAGGACGGGACTTGGGTGACTCTAGGGCACTGGTTTTCTTTCC
AGAGAGCGGAACAGGCGAGGAAAAGTAGTCCCTTCTCGGCGATTCTGCGGAGGGATCTCCGTGGGGCGGT
GAACGCCGATGATGCCTCTACTAACCATGTTCATGTTTTCTTTTTTTTTCTACAGGTCCTGGGTGACGAA
CAGGCTAGCGCCGCCACCATGGCGGCGGCGTGCCCGGAACTGCGTCAGCTGGCGCAGAGCGATGTGTATT
GGGATCCGATTGTGAGCATTGAACCGGATGGCGTGGAAGAAGTGTTTGATCTGACCGTGCCGGGCCCGCA
TAACTTTGTGGCGAACGATATTATTGCGCATAACTCTGGCCAGGGCGATAGCCTGCACGAGCACATTGCC
AATCTGGCCGGCAGCCCCGCCATTAAGAAGGGCATCCTGCAGACAGTGAAGGTGGTGGACGAGCTCGTGA
AAGTGATGGGCCGGCACAAGCCCGAGAACATCGTGATCGAAATGGCCAGAGAGAACCAGACCACCCAGAA
GGGACAGAAGAACAGCCGCGAGAGAATGAAGCGGATCGAAGAGGGCATCAAAGAGCTGGGCAGCCAGATC
CTGAAAGAACACCCCGTGGAAAACACCCAGCTGCAGAACGAGAAGCTGTACCTGTACTACCTGCAGAATG
GGCGGGATATGTACGTGGACCAGGAACTGGACATCAACCGGCTGTCCGACTACGATGTGGACCATATCGT
GCCTCAGAGCTTTCTGAAGGACGACTCCATCGACAACAAGGTGCTGACCAGAAGCGACAAGAACCGGGGC
AAGAGCGACAACGTGCCCTCCGAAGAGGTCGTGAAGAAGATGAAGAACTACTGGCGGCAGCTGCTGAACG
CCAAGCTGATTACCCAGAGAAAGTTCGACAATCTGACCAAGGCCGAGAGAGGCGGCCTGAGCGAACTGGA
TAAGGCCGGCTTCATCAAGAGACAGCTGGTGGAAACCCGGCAGATCACAAAGCACGTGGCACAGATCCTG
GACTCCCGGATGAACACTAAGTACGACGAGAATGACAAGCTGATCCGGGAAGTGAAAGTGATCACCCTGA
AGTCCAAGCTGGTGTCCGATTTCCGGAAGGATTTCCAGTTTTACAAAGTGCGCGAGATCAACAACTACCA
CCACGCCCACGACGCCTACCTGAACGCCGTCGTGGGAACCGCCCTGATCAAAAAGTACCCTAAGCTGGAA
AGCGAGTTCGTGTACGGCGACTACAAGGTGTACGACGTGCGGAAGATGATCGCCAAGAGCGAGCAGGAAA
TCGGCAAGGCTACCGCCAAGTACTTCTTCTACAGCAACATCATGAACTTTTTCAAGACCGAGATTACCCT
GGCCAACGGCGAGATCCGGAAGCGGCCTCTGATCGAGACAAACGGCGAAACCGGGGAGATCGTGTGGGAT
AAGGGCCGGGATTTTGCCACCGTGCGGAAAGTGCTGAGCATGCCCCAAGTGAATATCGTGAAAAAGACCG
AGGTGCAGACAGGCGGCTTCAGCAAAGAGTCTATCAGGCCCAAGAGGAACAGCGATAAGCTGATCGCCAG
AAAGAAGGACTGGGACCCTAAGAAGTACGGCGGCTTCGTCAGCCCCACCGTGGCCTATTCTGTGCTGGTG
GTGGCCAAAGTGGAAAAGGGCAAGTCCAAGAAACTGAAGAGTGTGAAAGAGCTGCTGGGGATCACCATCA
TGGAAAGAAGCAGCTTCGAGAAGAATCCCATCGACTTTCTGGAAGCCAAGGGCTACAAAGAAGTGAAAAA
GGACCTGATCATCAAGCTGCCTAAGTACTCCCTGTTCGAGCTGGAAAACGGCCGGAAGAGAATGCTGGCC
TCTGCCAGATTCCTGCAGAAGGGAAACGAACTGGCCCTGCCCTCCAAATATGTGAACTTCCTGTACCTGG
CCAGCCACTATGAGAAGCTGAAGGGCTCCCCCGAGGATAATGAGCAGAAACAGCTGTTTGTGGAACAGCA
CAAGCACTACCTGGACGAGATCATCGAGCAGATCAGCGAGTTCTCCAAGAGAGTGATCCTGGCCGACGCT
AATCTGGACAAAGTGCTGTCCGCCTACAACAAGCACCGGGATAAGCCCATCAGAGAGCAGGCCGAGAATA
TCATCCACCTGTTTACCCTGACCAATCTGGGAGCCCCTAGGGCCTTCAAGTACTTTGACACCACCATCGA
CCGGAAGGTGTACAGGAGCACCAAAGAGGTGCTGGACGCCACCCTGATCCACCAGAGCATCACCGGCCTG
TACGAGACACGGATCGACCTGTCTCAGCTGGGAGGTGACTCTGGCGGCTCAAAAAGAACCGCCGACGGCA
GCGAATTCGAGCCCAAGAAGAAGAGGAAAGTCTAAACCGGTTGGCTAATAAAGGAAATTTATTTTCATTG
CAATAGTGTGTTGGAATTTTTTGTGTCTCTCACTCGGAAGGACATATGGGAGGGCAAATCATTTAAAACA
TCAGAATGAGTATTTGGTTTAGAGTTTGGCAACATATGCCCATATGAGGCCCTCACGCGTAAAAAAGCAC
CGACTCGGTGCCACTTTTTCAAGTTGATAACGGACTAGCCTTATTTTAACTTGCTATTTCTAGCTCTAAA
ACGGAAGTGGCCATGTGCAAGCGGTGTTTCGTCCTTTCCACAAGATATATAAAGCCAAGAAATCGAAATA
CTTTCAAGTTACGGTAAGCATATGATAGTCCATTTTAAAACATAATTTTAAAACTGCAAACTACCCAAGA
AATTATTACTTTCTACGTCACGTATTTTGTACTAATATCTTTGTGTTTACAGTCAAATTAATTCCAATTA
TCTCTCTAACAGCCTTGTATCGTATATGCAAATATGAAGGAATCATGGGAAATAGGCCCTCGGTACCGGC
GATGCTGGCTGCCATGAACAAAGGTTGGCTATAAAGAGGTCATCAGTATATGAAACAGCCCCCTGCTGTC
CATTCCTTATTCCATAGAAAAGCCTTGACTTGAGGTTAGATTTTTTTTATATTTTGTTTTGTGTTATTTT
TTTCTTTAACATCCCTAAAATTTTCCTTACATGTTTTACTAGCCAGATTTTTCCTCCTCTCCTGACTACT
CCCAGTCATAGCTGTCCCTCTTCTCTTATGGAGATCGGATCCGAATTCCCGATAAGGATCTTCCTAGAGC
ATGGCTACGTAGATAAGTAGCATGGCGGGTTAATCATTAACTACAAGGAACCCCTAGTGATGGAGTTGGC
CACTCCCTCTCTGCGCGCTCGCTCGCTCACTGAGGCCGGGCGACCAAAGGTCGCCCGACGCCCGGGCTTT
GCCCGGGCGGCCTCAGTGAGCGAGCGAGCGCGCAGCCTTAATTAACCTAATTCACTGGCCGTCGTTTTAC
AACGTCGTGACTGGGAAAACCCTGGCGTTACCCAACTTAATCGCCTTGCAGCACATCCCCCTTTCGCCAG
CTGGCGTAATAGCGAAGAGGCCCGCACCGATCGCCCTTCCCAACAGTTGCGCAGCCTGAATGGCGAATGG
G
[124 nt withheld, positions 4622-4745]
C
[91 nt withheld, positions 4747-4837]
A
[49 nt withheld, positions 4839-4887]
CCTTTGACGTTGGAGTCCACGTTCTTT
[37 nt withheld, positions 4915-4951]
ACCCTATCTCGGTCTATTCTTTTGATTTATAAGGGATTTTGCCGATTTCGGCCTATTGGTTAAAAAATGA
GCTGATTTAACAAAAATTTAACGCGAATTTTAACAAAATATTAACGCTTACAATTTAGGTGGCACTTTTC
GGGGAAATGTGCGCGGAACCCCTATTTGTTTATTTTTCTAAATACATTCAAATATGTATCCGCTCATGAG
ACAATAACCCTGATAAATGCTTCAATAATATTGAAAAAGGAAGAGTATGAGTATTCAACATTTCCGTGTC
GCCCTTATTCCCTTTTTTGCGGCATTTTGCCTTCCTGTTTTTGCTCACCCAGAAACGCTGGTGAAAGTAA
AAGATGCTGAAGATCAGTTGGGTGCACGAGTGGGTTACATCGAACTGGATCTCAACAGCGGTAAGATCCT
TGAGAGTTTTCGCCCCGAAGAACGTTTTCCAATGATGAGCACTTTTAAAGTTCTGCTATGTGGCGCGGTA
TTATCCCGTATTGACGCCGGGCAAGAGCAACTCGGTCGCCGCATACACTATTCTCAGAATGACTTGGTTG
AGTACTCACCAGTCACAGAAAAGCATCTTACGGATGGCATGACAGTAAGAGAATTATGCAGTGCTGCCAT
AACCATGAGTGATAACACTGCGGCCAACTTACTTCTGACAACGATCGGAGGACCGAAGGAGCTAACCGCT
TTTTTGCACAACATGGGGGATCATGTAACTCGCCTTGATCGTTGGGAACCGGAGCTGAATGAAGCCATAC
CAAACGACGAGCGTGACACCACGATGCCTGTAGCAATGGCAACAACGTTGCGCAAACTATTAACTGGCGA
ACTACTTACTCTAGCTTCCCGGCAACAATTAATAGACTGGATGGAGGCGGATAAAGTTGCAGGACCACTT
CTGCGCTCGGCCCTTCCGGCTGGCTGGTTTATTGCTGATAAATCTGGAGCCGGTGAGCGTGGGTCTCGCG
GTATCATTGCAGCACTGGGGCCAGATGGTAAGCCCTCCCGTATCGTAGTTATCTACACGACGGGGAGTCA
GGCAACTATGGATGAACGAAATAGACAGATCGCTGAGATAGGTGCCTCACTGATTAAGCATTGGTAACTG
TCAGACCAAGTTTACTCATATATACTTTAGATTGATTTAAAACTTCATTTTTAATTTAAAAGGATCTAGG
TGAAGATCCTTTTTGATAATCTCATGACCAAAATCCCTTAACGTGAGTTTTCGTTCCACTGAGCGTCAGA
CCCCGTAGAAAAGATCAAAGGATCTTCTTGAGATCCTTTTTTTCTGCGCGTAATCTGCTGCTTGCAAACA
AAAAAACCACCGCTACCAGCGGTGGTTTGTTTGCCGGATCAAGAGCTACCAACTCTTTTTCCGAAGGTAA
CTGGCTTCAGCAGAGCGCAGATACCAAATACTGTTCTTCTAGTGTAGCCGTAGTTAGGCCACCACTTCAA
GAACTCTGTAGCACCGCCTACATACCTCGCTCTGCTAATCCTGTTACCAGTGGCTGCTGCCAGTGGCGAT
AAGTCGTGTCTTACCGGGTTGGACTCAAGACGATAGTTACCGGATAAGGCGCAGCGGTCGGGCTGAACGG
GGGGTTCGTGCACACAGCCCAGCTTGGAGCGAACGACCTACACCGAACTGAGATACCTACAGCGTGAGCT
ATGAGAAAGCGCCACGCTTCCCGAAGGGAGAAAGGCGGACAGGTATCCGGTAAGCGGCAGGGTCGGAACA
GGAGAGCGCACGAGGGAGCTTCCAGGGGGAAACGCCTGGTATCTTTATAGTCCTGTCGGGTTTCGCCACC
TCTGACTTGAGCGTCGATTTTTGTGATGCTCGTCAGGGGGGCGGAGCCTATGGAAAAACGCCAGCAACGC
GGCCTTTTTACGGTTCCTGGCCTTTTGCTGGCCTTTTGCTCACATGTTCTTTCCTGCGTTATCCCCTGAT
TCTGTGGATAACCGTATTACCGCCTTTGAGTGAGCTGATACCGCTCGCCGCAGCCGAACGACCGAGCGCA
GCGAGTCAGTGAGCGAGGAAGCGGAAGAGCGCCCAATACGCAAACCGCCTCTCCCCGCGCGTTGGCCGAT
TCATTAATGCAGCTGGCACGACAGGTTTCCCGACTGGAAAGCGGGCAGTGAGCGCAACGCAATTAATGTG
AGTTAGCTCACTCATTAGGCACCCCAGGCTTTACACTTTATGCTTCCGGCTCGTATGTTGTGTGGAATTG
TGAGCGGATAACAATTTCACACAGGAAACAGCTATGACCATGATTACGCCAGATTTAATTAAGG
Features (pLannotate 1.2.2; 21 found; start..end, strand, type, name):
     11..141     -  repeat_region  AAV2 ITR (fragment): inverted terminal repeat of adeno-associated virus serotype 2 inverted
    217..520     +  enhancer       CMV enhancer: human cytomegalovirus immediate early enhancer
    522..799     +  promoter       chicken β-actin promoter: No description available
    800..885     +  intron         hybrid intron (fragment): hybrid between chicken β-actin (CBA) and minute virus of mice (MMV) introns (Gray et al., 2011)
    901..1203    +  promoter       UbC promoter (fragment): human ubiquitin C promoter
   1205..1225    +  intron         β-globin intron (fragment): intron from rabbit β-globin gene
   1249..1452    +  CDS            dnaB (fragment): DNAB_SYNY3 - Experimental evidence at protein level: Swiss-Prot protein existence level 1. Participates in initiation and elongation during chromosome replication; it exhibits DNA-dependent ATPase activity. From Synechocystis sp. (strain PCC 6803 / Kazusa).
   1438..3395    +  CDS            Cas9(C) (fragment): C-terminal portion of Streptococcus pyogenes Cas9 (Zetsche et al., 2015)
   3477..3532    +  polyA_signal   β-globin poly(A) signal: rabbit β-globin polyadenylation signal (Gil and Proudfoot, 1987)
   3637..3712    -  misc_RNA       gRNA scaffold: guide RNA scaffold for the Streptococcus pyogenes CRISPR/Cas9 system
   3741..3981    -  promoter       U6 promoter: RNA polymerase III promoter for human U6 snRNA
   4316..4446    +  repeat_region  AAV2 ITR (fragment): inverted terminal repeat of adeno-associated virus serotype 2 inverted
   4460..4617    +  CDS            lacZα (fragment): LacZα fragment of β-galactosidase; lacZ fragment
   4622..5050    +  rep_origin     f1 ori (sequence partly withheld): f1 bacteriophage origin of replication; arrow indicates direction of (+) strand synthesis
   5103..5207    +  promoter       AmpR promoter: bla
   5208..6068    +  CDS            AmpR: β-lactamase; bla; confers resistance to ampicillin, carbenicillin, and related antibiotics
   6239..6827    +  rep_origin     ori: high-copy-number ColE1/pMB1/pBR322/pUC origin of replication
   7010..7102    +  CDS            lacI (fragment): lac repressor; lacI; The lac repressor binds to the lac operator to inhibit transcription in E. coli. This inhibition can be relieved by adding lactose or isopropyl-β-D-thiogalactopyranoside (IPTG).
   7115..7136    +  protein_bind   CAP binding site: CAP binding activates transcription in the presence of cAMP. E. coli catabolite activator protein
   7151..7181    +  promoter       lac promoter: promoter for the E. coli lac operon
   7189..7205    +  protein_bind   lac operator: The lac repressor binds to the lac operator to inhibit transcription in E. coli. This inhibition can be relieved by adding lactose or isopropyl-β-D-thiogalactopyranoside (IPTG). lac repressor encoded by lacI
