[The description below was written by a language model from this plasmid's Addgene catalogue record and pLannotate feature annotations shown in this document.]
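Description:
pAAV-CASI-InteinC-NG C aa714-1368-U6-Lmna sgRNA1 is an AAV transfer plasmid carrying the C-terminal half of a split, intein-reconstituted SpCas9-NG editor together with a guide RNA cassette. It is built on the pAAV-CASI-Cas9C backbone and is propagated in E. coli through a high-copy ColE1/pUC-type origin with ampicillin selection (AmpR). An f1 origin and remnants of the lac region (lacZα and lacI fragments, lac promoter and operator) also lie in the bacterial backbone. Two AAV2 inverted terminal repeats flank the payload, defining the segment that is packaged into recombinant AAV particles.

Between the ITRs, the constitutive CASI promoter appears in the feature table as a composite of the CMV enhancer, the chicken β-actin promoter, a UbC promoter fragment and intron fragments. It drives an open reading frame that begins with a C-terminal intein segment, which the annotation software matched to a cyanobacterial DnaB sequence. This is fused to residues 714–1368 of the NG PAM-variant Cas9 and terminated by a rabbit β-globin polyadenylation signal. In the opposite orientation, a human U6 Pol III promoter expresses an S. pyogenes-scaffold sgRNA directed at the murine Lmna c.1621T mutation.

Splitting the nuclease keeps each half within AAV packaging capacity. When this vector is co-delivered with a partner supplying the N-terminal half fused to the matching intein, protein trans-splicing should restore the full-length protein. The record notes derivation from an ABE8e-NG plasmid, and the associated work concerns adenine base editor correction of the pathogenic Lmna mutation in mouse hearts. The deaminase-bearing half is therefore presumably on the companion construct, which is not described here.
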