Addgene plasmid #206974: pAAV-CASI-InteinC-NG C aa714-1368-U6-Lmna sgRNA1
Purpose: Expresses NG cas9C by the constitutive CASI promoter and sgRNA targeting murine Lmna c.1621T mutation by U6 promoter
Depositing lab: Yuxuan Guo. Depositing organization: Peking University Health Science Center. Publication: Adenine base editor-based correction of the cardiac pathogenic Lmna c.1621C > T mutation in murine hearts. Yang L, Liu Z, Sun J, Chen Z, Gao F, Guo Y. J Cell Mol Med. 2024 Feb;28(4):e18145. doi: 10.1111/jcmm.18145. PubMed 38332517.
Backbone
  Vector backbone: pAAV-CASI-Cas9C
  Backbone size w/o insert (bp): 6849
  Total vector size (bp): 7245
  Vector type: AAV
Growth in bacteria
  Bacterial resistance: Ampicillin, 100 μg/mL
  Growth temperature: 37°C
  Growth strain: NEB Stable
  Copy number: High Copy
Gene/Insert
  Gene/Insert name: NG aa714-1368, U6, Lmna sgRNA1 (alt name: Split-NG C-terminal half, U6 promoter and Lmna sgRNA)
  Species: Synthetic
  Insert size (bp): 2579
  Promoter: U6
  Cloning method: Gibson Cloning
  Sequencing primers: 5′ ggaccctaagaagtacggcg
Resource information
  A portion of this plasmid was derived from a plasmid made by: Addgene 138491:ABE8e-NG ;addgene 132778:pU6-Sp-pegRNA-HEK3_CTT_ins
Terms and licenses: Academic/Nonprofit Terms; Industry Terms: Not Available to Industry
How to cite: pAAV-CASI-InteinC-NG C aa714-1368-U6-Lmna sgRNA1 was a gift from Yuxuan Guo (Addgene plasmid # 206974 ; http://n2t.net/addgene:206974 ; RRID:Addgene_206974)
